Addgene plasmid #17213: V49 pCS2+mRFP-N2
Purpose: (Empty Backbone)
Depositing lab: Randall Moon. Depositing organization: University of Washington.
Backbone
  Vector backbone: pCS2+mRFP-N2
  Backbone manufacturer: Moon Lab
  Vector type: Mammalian Expression
Growth in bacteria
  Bacterial resistance: Ampicillin, 100 μg/mL
  Growth temperature: 37°C
  Growth strain: DH5alpha
  Copy number: Unknown
Gene/Insert
  Gene/Insert name: None
  Tag / fusion protein: mRFP (N terminal on backbone)
  Cloning method: Restriction Enzyme
  Sequencing primers: 5′ Sp6
Terms and licenses: Academic/Nonprofit Terms; Industry Terms: Not Available to Industry
Depositor comments: Notes for Use: For making amino-terminal mRFP fusion protein, reading frame 2, in vector CS2+. Made by: Jeff Miller.
How to cite: V49 pCS2+mRFP-N2 was a gift from Randall Moon (Addgene plasmid # 17213 ; http://n2t.net/addgene:17213 ; RRID:Addgene_17213)
