[The description below was written by a language model from this plasmid's Addgene catalogue record.]
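Description:
V49 pCS2+mRFP-N2 is an empty backbone vector for mammalian expression, built on the CS2+ framework and designed for making fusion proteins that carry monomeric red fluorescent protein (mRFP) at their amino terminus. It has no insert of its own. The mRFP coding sequence sits on the backbone upstream of the cloning region, so a gene of interest introduced by restriction enzyme cloning is translated as a continuation of the mRFP open reading frame. The "N2" in the name indicates an N-terminal tag in reading frame 2, meaning the cloning sites are positioned in the second of the possible frames relative to mRFP. The user therefore needs to choose restriction sites that keep the incoming coding sequence in frame with this version of the vector.

The plasmid is propagated in E. coli under ampicillin selection, and its copy number is recorded as unknown. The record includes no feature table and does not state the promoter, polyadenylation signal or origin of replication. An SP6 primer is listed for sequencing from the 5′ side, which implies that an SP6 promoter site lies upstream of the fusion cassette. CS2+-family vectors generally use such a site for in vitro transcription of mRNA as well as for sequencing, but the entry does not confirm that use for this construct. Typical applications would be live or fixed-cell imaging of the subcellular localisation, trafficking or expression of a protein tagged with red fluorescence, including use alongside green or other spectrally distinct reporters.
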