>Addgene plasmid #17213 | V49 pCS2+mRFP-N2 | addgene partial sequence | sequence record 22924 | SP6 5'-ATTTAGGTGACACTATAG-3'
TTCATGGCGCTTCAAGGGTGCGCATGGAGGGCTCCGTGAACGGCCACGAGTTCGAGATCGAGGGCGAGGG
CGAGGGCCGCCCCTACNAGGGCACCCAGACCGCCAAGCTGAAGGTGACCAAGGGCGGCCCC
