>Addgene plasmid #17213 | V49 pCS2+mRFP-N2 | addgene partial sequence | sequence record 22925 | Sp6 5'-ATTTAGGTGACACTATAG-3'
NTGTTTTTTNNGATCTCCATGGCCTCCTCCGAGGACGTCATCAAGGAGTTCATGCGCTTCAAGGTGCGCN
TGGAGGGCTCCGTGAACGGCCACGAGTTCGAGATCGAGGGCGAGGGCGAGGGCCGCCCCTACGAGGGCAC
CCAGACCGCCAAGCTGAAGGTGACCAAGGGCGGCCCCCTGCCCTTCGCCTGGGACATCCTGTCCCCTCAG
TTCCAGTACGGCTCCAAGGCCTACGTGAAGCACCCCGCCGACATCCCCGACTACTTGAAGCTGTCCTTCC
CCGAGGGCTTCAAGTGGGAGCGCGTGATGAACTTCGAGGACGGCGGCGTGGTGACCGTGACCCAGGACTC
CTCCCTGCAGGACGGCGAGTTCATCTACAAGGTGAAGCTGCGCGGCACCAACTTCCCCTCCGACGGCCCC
GTAATGCAGAAGAAGACCATGGGCTGGGAGGCCTCCACCGAGCGGATGTACCCCGAGGACGGCGCCCTGA
AGGGCGAGATCAAGATGAGGCTGAAGCTGAAGGACGGCGGCCACTACGACGCCGAGGTCAAGACCACCTA
CATGGCCAAGAAGCCCGTGCAGCTGCCCGGCGCCTACAAGACCGACATCAAGCTGGACATCACCTCCCAC
AACGAGGACTACACCATCTNAAAANNTNAAGNNNCGNCNAGAAGGCCGCCACTCCACCGGCGCCAGGATC
CCATCGATTCGAATTCAAGGCCTCTCGAGCCTCTAGATTCTGCAGCCCTATAGTGAGTCGTATTACGTAG
A
